Addgene plasmid #84209: Rhesus AAVS1-CAG-copGFP
Purpose: Rhesus AAVS1 safe harbor gene targeting donor expressing CAG-driven copGFP
Depositing lab: Cynthia Dunbar. Depositing organization: National Heart, Lung, and Blood Institute (NHLBI).
Backbone
  Vector backbone: pAAVS1P-iCAG.copGFP (Plasmid #66577)
  Total vector size (bp): 10499
  Modifications to backbone: The human AAVS1 homology arms were replaced with rhesus homologous sequences.
  Vector type: Mammalian Expression
Growth in bacteria
  Bacterial resistance: Kanamycin, 50 μg/mL
  Growth temperature: 37°C
  Growth strain: DH5alpha
  Copy number: High Copy
Gene/Insert 1
  Gene/Insert name: Rhesus AAVS1 5’ homology arm
  Species: rhesus macaque (Macaca mulatta)
  Insert size (bp): 700
  GenBank ID: N/A (Chromosome 19:61115597-61116296, the MGSC Merged 1.0/rheMac2 assembly)
  Cloning method: Restriction Enzyme; 5′ cloning site NotI (destroyed during cloning); 3′ cloning site NotI (destroyed during cloning)
  Sequencing primers: 5′ tatgaccatgattacgccgccacctccttcaggttccagcttcct
Gene/Insert 2
  Gene/Insert name: Rhesus AAVS1 3’ homology arm
  Species: rhesus macaque (Macaca mulatta)
  Insert size (bp): 700
  GenBank ID: N/A (Chromosome 19:61114897-61115596, the MGSC Merged 1.0/rheMac2 assembly)
  Cloning method: Restriction Enzyme; 5′ cloning site PmeI (destroyed during cloning); 3′ cloning site PmeI (destroyed during cloning)
  Sequencing primers: 5′ agtcagtgagaatattgtttgactggtgacaaaaagccccatcct
Terms and licenses: Academic/Nonprofit Terms; Industry Terms: Not Available to Industry
How to cite: Rhesus AAVS1-CAG-copGFP was a gift from Cynthia Dunbar (Addgene plasmid # 84209 ; http://n2t.net/addgene:84209 ; RRID:Addgene_84209)
