[The description below was written by a language model from this plasmid's Addgene catalogue record and pLannotate feature annotations shown in this document.]
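Description:
Rhesus AAVS1-CAG-copGFP is a 10.5 kb homology-directed repair donor plasmid for inserting a constitutive green fluorescent reporter at the AAVS1 safe harbor locus of rhesus macaque (Macaca mulatta) cells. It derives from pAAVS1P-iCAG.copGFP, in which the human AAVS1 homology arms were replaced with two contiguous 700 bp stretches of rhesus chromosome 19 that serve as the 5′ and 3′ arms. It is propagated in E. coli from a high-copy ColE1/pUC-type origin under kanamycin selection. The remaining backbone annotations are remnants of the lac promoter/operator and fragments of lacI, lacZα, bom and rop.

Between the arms, the payload begins with a promoterless selection unit: a splice acceptor followed by the puromycin N-acetyltransferase gene and a bGH polyadenylation signal, all flanked by loxP sites. Lacking its own promoter, this gene-trap design is expected to confer puromycin resistance mainly after correct integration, when it splices into a transcript from the host locus. The flanking loxP sites allow Cre to remove the marker afterwards. Downstream lies the reporter cassette, in which the CAG promoter (CMV enhancer, chicken β-actin promoter and chimeric intron) drives copGFP, terminated by a rabbit β-globin polyadenylation signal. This cassette is bracketed by heterospecific lox2272 and loxP511 sites, an arrangement that could permit recombinase-mediated cassette exchange, although the record does not state this purpose. Two repeated segments on either side of the cassette are annotated only as odorant-receptor gene fragments. These are probably spurious matches to non-coding flanking elements whose identity the record does not give. The donor would normally be paired with a site-specific nuclease, which is not encoded here.
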