Features (pLannotate 1.2.2; 26 found; start..end, strand, type, name):
    114..923     +  CDS            KanR: aminoglycoside phosphotransferase; aph(3')-Ia; confers resistance to kanamycin in bacteria or G418 (Geneticin®) in eukaryotes
   1101..1689    +  rep_origin     ori: high-copy-number ColE1/pMB1/pBR322/pUC origin of replication
   1872..1964    +  CDS            lacI (fragment): lac repressor; lacI; The lac repressor binds to the lac operator to inhibit transcription in E. coli. This inhibition can be relieved by adding lactose or isopropyl-β-D-thiogalactopyranoside (IPTG).
   1977..1998    +  protein_bind   CAP binding site: CAP binding activates transcription in the presence of cAMP. E. coli catabolite activator protein
   2013..2043    +  promoter       lac promoter: promoter for the E. coli lac operon
   2051..2067    +  protein_bind   lac operator: The lac repressor binds to the lac operator to inhibit transcription in E. coli. This inhibition can be relieved by adding lactose or isopropyl-β-D-thiogalactopyranoside (IPTG). lac repressor encoded by lacI
   2808..2841    +  protein_bind   loxP: Cre-mediated recombination occurs in the 8-bp core sequence (GCATACAT). Cre recombinase
   2842..2867    +  misc_feature   SA: splice acceptor site
   2948..3547    +  CDS            PuroR: puromycin N-acetyltransferase; pac from Streptomyces alboniger; confers resistance to puromycin
   3548..3772    +  polyA_signal   bGH poly(A) signal: bovine growth hormone polyadenylation signal
   3773..3806    +  protein_bind   loxP: Cre-mediated recombination occurs in the 8-bp core sequence (GCATACAT). Cre recombinase
   4351..4479    -  CDS            OR51A4 (fragment): O51A4_HUMAN - Experimental evidence at transcript level: Swiss-Prot protein existence level 2. Odorant receptor. From Homo sapiens (Human).
   4505..4663    -  CDS            OR51A7 (fragment): O51A7_HUMAN - Experimental evidence at transcript level: Swiss-Prot protein existence level 2. Odorant receptor. From Homo sapiens (Human).
   5050..5083    +  protein_bind   lox2272: Cre-mediated recombination occurs in the 8-bp core sequence (GGATACTT). lox2272 sites are compatible with each other, but incompatible with loxP or loxN sites (Lee and Saito, 1988). Cre recombinase
   5154..5457    +  enhancer       CMV enhancer: human cytomegalovirus immediate early enhancer
   5459..5736    +  promoter       chicken β-actin promoter: No description available
   5738..6755    +  intron         chimeric intron: chimera between introns from chicken β-actin and rabbit β-globin
   6841..7505    +  CDS            CopGFP (fragment): green fluorescent protein 2 from Pontellina plumata, also known as ppluGFP2 (Shagin et al., 2004)
   7581..7661    +  CDS            HBB (fragment): HBB_PONPY - Experimental evidence at transcript level: Swiss-Prot protein existence level 2. Involved in oxygen transport from the lung to the various peripheral tissues. From Pongo pygmaeus (Bornean orangutan).
   7732..7787    +  polyA_signal   β-globin poly(A) signal: rabbit β-globin polyadenylation signal (Gil and Proudfoot, 1987)
   8120..8153    -  protein_bind   loxP511: Cre-mediated recombination occurs in the 8-bp core sequence (GTATACAT). loxP511 sites are compatible with each other, but incompatible with wild-type loxP sites. Cre recombinase
   8730..8858    -  CDS            OR51A4 (fragment): O51A4_HUMAN - Experimental evidence at transcript level: Swiss-Prot protein existence level 2. Odorant receptor. From Homo sapiens (Human).
   8884..9042    -  CDS            OR51A7 (fragment): O51A7_HUMAN - Experimental evidence at transcript level: Swiss-Prot protein existence level 2. Odorant receptor. From Homo sapiens (Human).
  10104..10258   +  CDS            lacZα (fragment): LacZα fragment of β-galactosidase; lacZ fragment
  10264..10363   -  misc_feature   bom (fragment): basis of mobility region from pBR322
  10465..7       -  CDS            rop (fragment) (across the origin): Rop protein, which maintains plasmids at low copy number; rop
>Addgene plasmid #84209 | Rhesus AAVS1-CAG-copGFP | depositor full sequence | sequence record 166261 | Rhesus AAVS1-CAG-copGFP sequence 10499 bps
TGCAGCTCTGGCCCGTGTCTCAAAATCTCTGATGTTACATTGCACAAGATAAAAATATATCATCATGAAC
AATAAAACTGTCTGCTTACATAAACAGTAATACAAGGGGTGTTATGAGCCATATTCAACGGGAAACGTCG
AGGCCGCGATTAAATTCCAACATGGATGCTGATTTATATGGGTATAAATGGGCTCGCGATAATGTCGGGC
AATCAGGTGCGACAATCTATCGCTTGTATGGGAAGCCCGATGCGCCAGAGTTGTTTCTGAAACATGGCAA
AGGTAGCGTTGCCAATGATGTTACAGATGAGATGGTCAGACTAAACTGGCTGACGGAATTTATGCCTCTT
CCGACCATCAAGCATTTTATCCGTACTCCTGATGATGCATGGTTACTCACCACTGCGATCCCCGGAAAAA
CAGCATTCCAGGTATTAGAAGAATATCCTGATTCAGGTGAAAATATTGTTGATGCGCTGGCAGTGTTCCT
GCGCCGGTTGCATTCGATTCCTGTTTGTAATTGTCCTTTTAACAGCGATCGCGTATTTCGTCTCGCTCAG
GCGCAATCACGAATGAATAACGGTTTGGTTGATGCGAGTGATTTTGATGACGAGCGTAATGGCTGGCCTG
TTGAACAAGTCTGGAAAGAAATGCATAAACTTTTGCCATTCTCACCGGATTCAGTCGTCACTCATGGTGA
TTTCTCACTTGATAACCTTATTTTTGACGAGGGGAAATTAATAGGTTGTATTGATGTTGGACGAGTCGGA
ATCGCAGACCGATACCAGGATCTTGCCATCCTATGGAACTGCCTCGGTGAGTTTTCTCCTTCATTACAGA
AACGGCTTTTTCAAAAATATGGTATTGATAATCCTGATATGAATAAATTGCAGTTTCATTTGATGCTCGA
TGAGTTTTTCTAATCAGAATTGGTTAATTGGTTGTAACATTATTCAGATTGGGCTTGATTTAAAACTTCA
TTTTTAATTTAAAAGGATCTAGGTGAAGATCCTTTTTGATAATCTCATGACCAAAATCCCTTAACGTGAG
TTTTCGTTCCACTGAGCGTCAGACCCCGTAGAAAAGATCAAAGGATCTTCTTGAGATCCTTTTTTTCTGC
GCGTAATCTGCTGCTTGCAAACAAAAAAACCACCGCTACCAGCGGTGGTTTGTTTGCCGGATCAAGAGCT
ACCAACTCTTTTTCCGAAGGTAACTGGCTTCAGCAGAGCGCAGATACCAAATACTGTTCTTCTAGTGTAG
CCGTAGTTAGGCCACCACTTCAAGAACTCTGTAGCACCGCCTACATACCTCGCTCTGCTAATCCTGTTAC
CAGTGGCTGCTGCCAGTGGCGATAAGTCGTGTCTTACCGGGTTGGACTCAAGACGATAGTTACCGGATAA
GGCGCAGCGGTCGGGCTGAACGGGGGGTTCGTGCACACAGCCCAGCTTGGAGCGAACGACCTACACCGAA
CTGAGATACCTACAGCGTGAGCTATGAGAAAGCGCCACGCTTCCCGAAGGGAGAAAGGCGGACAGGTATC
CGGTAAGCGGCAGGGTCGGAACAGGAGAGCGCACGAGGGAGCTTCCAGGGGGAAACGCCTGGTATCTTTA
TAGTCCTGTCGGGTTTCGCCACCTCTGACTTGAGCGTCGATTTTTGTGATGCTCGTCAGGGGGGCGGAGC
CTATGGAAAAACGCCAGCAACGCGGCCTTTTTACGGTTCCTGGCCTTTTGCTGGCCTTTTGCTCACATGT
TCTTTCCTGCGTTATCCCCTGATTCTGTGGATAACCGTATTACCGCCTTTGAGTGAGCTGATACCGCTCG
CCGCAGCCGAACGACCGAGCGCAGCGAGTCAGTGAGCGAGGAAGCGGAAGAGCGCCCAATACGCAAACCG
CCTCTCCCCGCGCGTTGGCCGATTCATTAATGCAGCTGGCACGACAGGTTTCCCGACTGGAAAGCGGGCA
GTGAGCGCAACGCAATTAATGTGAGTTAGCTCACTCATTAGGCACCCCAGGCTTTACACTTTATGCTTCC
GGCTCGTATGTTGTGTGGAATTGTGAGCGGATAACAATTTCACACAGGAAACAGCTATGACCATGATTAC
GCCGCCACCTCCTTCAGGTTCCAGCTTCCTCCAATCCCTCTTCCCCTTGCTCTGTGCTGTGCGTTGCTGC
CCAAGGATGCTCTTTCCAGAGCACTTCCTTCTCGGCGCTGCACCACGTGGTGTCCTCGGAGCGGATCCTG
CCCTTGTCTGGGTCCTCTCCGGGCATCTCTGCTCCCTACCCCAACCCCCATGCCATCTTCACTCGCTGGG
TTCCCTTTTCCCTCTCCTTCTGGGGCCTGTGCCATCTCTCGTTTCTTAGGATGGTCTTCTCCGTGGGATG
CCTCTCCCTTGCGTCCCCACCTCCCCTTCTCGTAGGCCTGCGTCATCACCGTTTTTCCCGACAACCCCAA
AGTCCCTGTCTCCCTGGCTTTAGCCACCTCTCCGCCCTCTTGCTTTCTTTGCCTGGACACCCCCTCCTCC
TGTGGATTTGGGTCACCTCTCACTTCTTTAATTCGGGCAGCTCCCATACCCCCTTTACCTCTCTAGTCTG
TGCTCGCTCTTCCGGCCCCTGTCACGGCATCTTCCAGGGGTCCCAGAGCTCGGCTGGTCCTCTTCCTCCA
AGCCAGGCCCCCATGGCCACTTCAGGACAAGATCTTGTGTCCCAGAGCCGGGACCACCTTATATTCCCAG
GACCGATTAATATGGCTCTGGTTCTGGGTACTTTTATCTGTACCCTCCACCCCACCGTGGGGCCACTAGG
GACAGGCATAACTTCGTATAGCATACATTATACGAAGTTATCTGACCTCTTCTCTTCCTCCCACAGGGCC
TCGAGAGATCTGGCAGCGGAGAGGGCAGAGGAAGTCTTCTAACATGCGGTGACGTGGAGGAGAATCCCGG
CCCTAGGATGACCGAGTACAAGCCCACGGTGCGCCTCGCCACCCGCGACGACGTCCCCAGGGCCGTACGC
ACCCTCGCCGCCGCGTTCGCCGACTACCCCGCCACGCGCCACACCGTCGATCCGGACCGCCACATCGAGC
GGGTCACCGAGCTGCAAGAACTCTTCCTCACGCGCGTCGGGCTCGACATCGGCAAGGTGTGGGTCGCGGA
CGACGGCGCCGCGGTGGCGGTCTGGACCACGCCGGAGAGCGTCGAAGCGGGGGCGGTGTTCGCCGAGATC
GGCCCGCGCATGGCCGAGTTGAGCGGTTCCCGGCTGGCCGCGCAGCAACAGATGGAAGGCCTCCTGGCGC
CGCACCGGCCCAAGGAGCCCGCGTGGTTCCTGGCCACCGTCGGCGTCTCGCCCGACCACCAGGGCAAGGG
TCTGGGCAGCGCCGTCGTGCTCCCCGGAGTGGAGGCGGCCGAGCGCGCCGGGGTGCCCGCCTTCCTGGAG
ACCTCCGCGCCCCGCAACCTCCCCTTCTACGAGCGGCTCGGCTTCACCGTCACCGCCGACGTCGAGGTGC
CCGAAGGACCGCGCACCTGGTGCATGACCCGCAAGCCCGGTGCCTGACTGTGCCTTCTAGTTGCCAGCCA
TCTGTTGTTTGCCCCTCCCCCGTGCCTTCCTTGACCCTGGAAGGTGCCACTCCCACTGTCCTTTCCTAAT
AAAATGAGGAAATTGCATCGCATTGTCTGAGTAGGTGTCATTCTATTCTGGGGGGTGGGGTGGGGCAGGA
CAGCAAGGGGGAGGATTGGGAAGACAATAGCAGGCATGCTGGGGATGCGGTGGGCTCTATGGATAACTTC
GTATAGCATACATTATACGAAGTTATGAGCTCACGGGGACAGCCCCCCCCCAAAGCCCCCAGGGATGTAA
TTACGTCCCTCCCCCGCTAGGGGGCAGCAGCGAGCCGCCCGGGGCTCCGCTCCGGTCCGGCGCTCCCCCC
GCATCCCCGAGCCGGCAGCGTGCGGGGACAGCCCGGGCACGGGGAAGGTGGCACGGGATCGCTTTCCTCT
GAACGCTTCTCGCTGCTCTTTGAGCCTGCAGACACCTGGGGGGATACGGGGAAAAAGCTTTAGGCTGAAA
GAGAGATTTAGAATGACAGAATCATAGAACGGCCTGGGTTGCAAAGGAGCACAGTGCTCATCCAGATCCA
ACCCCCTGCTATGTGCAGGGTCATCAACCAGCAGCCCAGGCTGCCCAGAGCCACATCCAGCCTGGCCTTG
AATGCCTGCAGGGATGGGGCATCCACAGCCTCCTTGGGCAACCTGTTCAGTGCGTCACCACCCTCTGGGG
GAAAAACTGCCTCCTCATATCCAACCCAAACCTCCCCTGTCTCAGTGTAAAGCCATTCCCCCTTGTCCTA
TCAAGGGGGAGTTTGCTGTGACATTGTTGGTCTGGGGTGACACATGTTTGCCAATTCAGTGCATCACGGA
GAGGCAGATCTTGGGGATAAGGAAGTGCAGGACAGCATGGACGTGGGACATGCAGGTGTTGAGGGCTCTG
GGACACTCTCCAAGTCACAGCGTTCAGAACAGCCTTAAGGATAAGAAGATAGGATAGAAGGACAAAGAGC
AAGTTAAAACCCAGCATGGAGAGGAGCACAAAAAGGCCACAGACACTGCTGGTCCCTGTGTCTGAGCCTG
CATGTTTGATGGTGTCTGGATGCAAGCAGAAGGGGTGGAAGAGCTTGCCTGGAGAGATACAGCTGGGTCA
GTAGGACTGGGACAGGCAGCTGGAGAATTGCCATGTAGATGTTCATACAATCGTCAAATCATGAAGGCTG
GAAAAGCCCTCCAAGATCCCCAAGACCAACCCCAACCCACCCACCGTGCCCACTGGCCATGTCCCTCAGT
GCCACATCCCCACAGTTCTTCATCACCTCCAGGGACGGTGACCCCCCCACCTCCGTGGGCAGCTGTGCCA
CTGCAGCACCGCTCTTTGGAGAAGGTAAATCTTGCTAAATCCAGCCCGACCCTCCCCTGGCACAACGTAA
GGCCATTATCTCTCATCCAACTCCAGGACGGAGTCAGTGAGAATATTGGCGCGCCGAATTCTCGCGACGA
TCGGTCGACATAACTTCGTATAGGATACTTTATACGAAGTTATCAATTCAGGCTAGTTATTAATAGTAAT
CAATTACGGGGTCATTAGTTCATAGCCCATATATGGAGTTCCGCGTTACATAACTTACGGTAAATGGCCC
GCCTGGCTGACCGCCCAACGACCCCCGCCCATTGACGTCAATAATGACGTATGTTCCCATAGTAACGCCA
ATAGGGACTTTCCATTGACGTCAATGGGTGGAGTATTTACGGTAAACTGCCCACTTGGCAGTACATCAAG
TGTATCATATGCCAAGTACGCCCCCTATTGACGTCAATGACGGTAAATGGCCCGCCTGGCATTATGCCCA
GTACATGACCTTATGGGACTTTCCTACTTGGCAGTACATCTACGTATTAGTCATCGCTATTACCATGGTC
GAGGTGAGCCCCACGTTCTGCTTCACTCTCCCCATCTCCCCCCCCTCCCCACCCCCAATTTTGTATTTAT
TTATTTTTTAATTATTTTGTGCAGCGATGGGGGCGGGGGGGGGGGGGGGGCGCGCGCCAGGCGGGGCGGG
GCGGGGCGAGGGGCGGGGCGGGGCGAGGCGGAGAGGTGCGGCGGCAGCCAATCAGAGCGGCGCGCTCCGA
AAGTTTCCTTTTATGGCGAGGCGGCGGCGGCGGCGGCCCTATAAAAAGCGAAGCGCGCGGCGGGCGGGGA
GTCGCTGCGACGCTGCCTTCGCCCCGTGCCCCGCTCCGCCGCCGCCTCGCGCCGCCCGCCCCGGCTCTGA
CTGACCGCGTTACTCCCACAGGTGAGCGGGCGGGACGGCCCTTCTCCTCCGGGCTGTAATTAGCGCTTGG
TTTAATGACGGCTTGTTTCTTTTCTGTGGCTGCGTGAAAGCCTTGAGGGGCTCCGGGAGGGCCCTTTGTG
CGGGGGGAGCGGCTCGGGGGGTGCGTGCGTGTGTGTGTGCGTGGGGAGCGCCGCGTGCGGCTCCGCGCTG
CCCGGCGGCTGTGAGCGCTGCGGGCGCGGCGCGGGGCTTTGTGCGCTCCGCAGTGTGCGCGAGGGGAGCG
CGGCCGGGGGCGGTGCCCCGCGGTGCGGGGGGGGCTGCGAGGGGAACAAAGGCTGCGTGCGGGGTGTGTG
CGTGGGGGGGTGAGCAGGGGGTGTGGGCGCGTCGGTCGGGCTGCAACCCCCCCTGCACCCCCCTCCCCGA
GTTGCTGAGCACGGCCCGGCTTCGGGTGCGGGGCTCCGTACGGGGCGTGGCGCGGGGCTCGCCGTGCCGG
GCGGGGGGTGGCGGCAGGTGGGGGTGCCGGGCGGGGCGGGGCCGCCTCGGGCCGGGGAGGGCTCGGGGGA
GGGGCGCGGCGGCCCCCGGAGCGCCGGCGGCTGTCGAGGCGCGGCGAGCCGCAGCCATTGCCTTTTATGG
TAATCGTGCGAGAGGGCGCAGGGACTTCCTTTGTCCCAAATCTGTGCGGAGCCGAAATCTGGGAGGCGCC
GCCGCACCCCCTCTAGCGGGCGCGGGGCGAAGCGGTGCGGCGCCGGCAGGAAGGAAATGGGCGGGGAGGG
CCTTCGTGCGTCGCCGCGCCGCCGTCCCCTTCTCCCTCTCCAGCCTCGGGGCTGTCCGCGGGGGGACGGC
TGCCTTCGGGGGGGACGGGGCAGGGCGGGGTTCGGCTTCTGGCGTGTGACCGGCGGCTCTAGAGCCTCTG
CTAACCATGTTCATGCCTTCTTCTTTTTCCTACAGCTCCTGGGCAACGTGCTGGTTATTGTGCTGTCTCA
TCATTTTGGCAAAGAATTGTGTACAACCATGGAGAGCGACGAGAGCGGCCTGCCCGCCATGGAGATCGAG
TGCCGCATCACCGGCACCCTGAACGGCGTGGAGTTCGAGCTGGTGGGCGGCGGAGAGGGCACCCCCAAGC
AGGGCCGCATGACCAACAAGATGAAGAGCACCAAAGGCGCCCTGACCTTCAGCCCCTACCTGCTGAGCCA
CGTGATGGGCTACGGCTTCTACCACTTCGGCACCTACCCCAGCGGCTACGAGAACCCCTTCCTGCACGCC
ATCAACAACGGCGGCTACACCAACACCCGCATCGAGAAGTACGAGGACGGCGGCGTGCTGCACGTGAGCT
TCAGCTACCGCTACGAGGCCGGCCGCGTGATCGGCGACTTCAAGGTGGTGGGCACCGGCTTCCCCGAGGA
CAGCGTGATCTTCACCGACAAGATCATCCGCAGCAACGCCACCGTGGAGCACCTGCACCCCATGGGCGAT
AACGTGCTGGTGGGCAGCTTCGCCCGCACCTTCAGCCTGCGCGACGGCGGCTACTACAGCTTCGTGGTGG
ACAGCCACATGCACTTCAAGAGCGCCATCCACCCCAGCATCCTGCAGAACGGGGGCCCCATGTTCGCCTT
CCGCCGCGTGGAGGAGCTGCACAGCAACACCGAGCTGGGCATCGTGGAGTACCAGCACGCCTTCAAGACC
CCCATCGCCTTCGCCAGATCCCGCGCTCAGTCGTCCAATTCTGCCGTGGACGGCACCGCCGGACCCGGCT
CCACCGGATCTCGCTAAACGCGTGAATTCACTCCTCAGGTGCAGGCTGCCTATCAGAAGGTGGTGGCTGG
TGTGGCCAATGCCCTGGCTCACAAATACCACTGAGATCTTTTTCCCTCTGCCAAAAATTATGGGGACATC
ATGAAGCCCCTTGAGCATCTGACTTCTGGCTAATAAAGGAAATTTATTTTCATTGCAATAGTGTGTTGGA
ATTTTTTGTGTCTCTCACTCGGAAGGACATATGGGAGGGCAAATCATTTAAAACATCAGAATGAGTATTT
GGTTTAGAGTTTGGCAACATATGCCCATATGCTGGCTGCCATGAACAAAGGTTGGCTATAAAGAGGTCAT
CAGTATATGAAACAGCCCCCTGCTGTCCATTCCTTATTCCATAGAAAAGCCTTGACTTGAGGTTAGATTT
TTTTTATATTTTGTTTTGTGTTATTTTTTTCTTTAACATCCCTAAAATTTTCCTTACATGTTTTACTAGC
CAGATTTTTCCTCCTCTCCTGACTACTCCCAGTCATAGCTGTCCCTCTTCTCTTATGGAGATCACCGGTA
TAACTTCGTATAATGTATACTATACGAAGTTATGGTACCTTAATTAAGTTAACATGCATAGTACTGAGCT
CACGGGGACAGCCCCCCCCCAAAGCCCCCAGGGATGTAATTACGTCCCTCCCCCGCTAGGGGGCAGCAGC
GAGCCGCCCGGGGCTCCGCTCCGGTCCGGCGCTCCCCCCGCATCCCCGAGCCGGCAGCGTGCGGGGACAG
CCCGGGCACGGGGAAGGTGGCACGGGATCGCTTTCCTCTGAACGCTTCTCGCTGCTCTTTGAGCCTGCAG
ACACCTGGGGGGATACGGGGAAAAAGCTTTAGGCTGAAAGAGAGATTTAGAATGACAGAATCATAGAACG
GCCTGGGTTGCAAAGGAGCACAGTGCTCATCCAGATCCAACCCCCTGCTATGTGCAGGGTCATCAACCAG
CAGCCCAGGCTGCCCAGAGCCACATCCAGCCTGGCCTTGAATGCCTGCAGGGATGGGGCATCCACAGCCT
CCTTGGGCAACCTGTTCAGTGCGTCACCACCCTCTGGGGGAAAAACTGCCTCCTCATATCCAACCCAAAC
CTCCCCTGTCTCAGTGTAAAGCCATTCCCCCTTGTCCTATCAAGGGGGAGTTTGCTGTGACATTGTTGGT
CTGGGGTGACACATGTTTGCCAATTCAGTGCATCACGGAGAGGCAGATCTTGGGGATAAGGAAGTGCAGG
ACAGCATGGACGTGGGACATGCAGGTGTTGAGGGCTCTGGGACACTCTCCAAGTCACAGCGTTCAGAACA
GCCTTAAGGATAAGAAGATAGGATAGAAGGACAAAGAGCAAGTTAAAACCCAGCATGGAGAGGAGCACAA
AAAGGCCACAGACACTGCTGGTCCCTGTGTCTGAGCCTGCATGTTTGATGGTGTCTGGATGCAAGCAGAA
GGGGTGGAAGAGCTTGCCTGGAGAGATACAGCTGGGTCAGTAGGACTGGGACAGGCAGCTGGAGAATTGC
CATGTAGATGTTCATACAATCGTCAAATCATGAAGGCTGGAAAAGCCCTCCAAGATCCCCAAGACCAACC
CCAACCCACCCACCGTGCCCACTGGCCATGTCCCTCAGTGCCACATCCCCACAGTTCTTCATCACCTCCA
GGGACGGTGACCCCCCCACCTCCGTGGGCAGCTGTGCCACTGCAGCACCGCTCTTTGGAGAAGGTAAATC
TTGCTAAATCCAGCCCGACCCTCCCCTGGCACAACGTAAGGCCATTATCTCTCATCCAACTCCAGGACGG
AGTCAGTGAGAATATTGTTTGACTGGTGACAAAAAGCCCCATCCTTAGGCCTCCTCCCTCCTAGTCTCCA
GATATTGGGCCTGACCCCCACCTCCTTTTAAGCACATTCCTTATCTGGTGACACACCCCCATTTCCTGGA
GCCACCTCTCTCTCCCCGCCAGAACCCCTAGGGTTTGCTTACTGATGGAGCCAGAGAGGATCCTGGGAGG
GAGAGCTTGGCGGGGGGTGGGAGGTAAGGGGGATGCGCGACCTGCTGGTTCTCAGTGGCCGCCCTGCGCT
GCCCTCTCCCGGAGCCTGAGCTGCTCTGGCGCGGCCGTCTGGTGCATTTCACTGAGCCGGGTGCTGCTGC
TTCCTTACGCTTCCCAAGAGGAGAAGCAGTTTGGAAAAACAAAATCAGAATAAGTTGGTCCTGAGTTCTA
ATTTTGGGTCTTCACCTTTCTAGCCCCGAATTTGTACTGTTCCTCTGTGCATCAGTTTTCCCTGTGAGAT
AAGGCCAGTAGCCGCCCCGCCCTGGCAGGGCTGTGGCGAGGAGGGCGTGTCCGTGTGGAAAACTCCCTTT
GTGAGAATGGTTCGTCCTAGGTGTTCACCAGGTCGTGGCCGCCTCTACCCCCTTCTCTTTCTCCATCCTT
CTTTCCTTAAAGAGGCCCAGTGCTATCTGGGACATACTCCTCCGCCCGGAGCGGGGTCCCGGGGCCCCTC
TTCCCTAAGGCCCTGCTCCGAAACACTGGCCGTCGTTTTACAACGTCGTGACTGGGAAAACCCTGGCGTT
ACCCAACTTAATCGCCTTGCAGCACATCCCCCTTTCGCCAGCTGGCGTAATAGCGAAGAGGCCCGCACCG
ATCGCCCTTCCCAACAGTTGCGCAGCCTGAATGGCGAATGGCGCCTGATGCGGTATTTTCTCCTTACGCA
TCTGTGCGGTATTTCACACCGCATATGGTGCACTCTCAGTACAATCTGCTCTGATGCCGCATAGTTAAGC
CAGCCCCGACACCCGCCAACACCCGCTGACGCGCCCTGACGGGCTTGTCTGCTCCCGGCATCCGCTTACA
GACAAGCTGTGACCGTCTCCGGGAGCTGCATGTGTCAGAGGTTTTCACCGTCATCACCGAAACGCGCGA
