>Addgene plasmid #84209 | Rhesus AAVS1-CAG-copGFP | addgene partial sequence | sequence record 165116 | M13pUC-Fwd 5'-CCCAGTCACGACGTTGTAAAACG-3'
GGAGCAGGGCCTTAGGGAAGAGGGGCCCCGGGACCCCGCTCCGGGCGGAGGAGTATGTCCCAGATAGCAC
TGGGCCTCTTTAAGGAAAGAAGGATGGAGAAAGAGAAGGGGGTAGAGGCGGCCACGACCTGGTGAACACC
TAGGACGAACCATTCTCACAAAGGGAGTTTTCCACACGGACACGCCCTCCTCGCCACAGCCCTGCCAGGG
CGGGGCGGCTACTGGCCTTATCTCACAGGGAAAACTGATGCACAGAGGAACAGTACAAATTCGGGGCTAG
AAAGGTGAAGACCCAAAATTAGAACTCAGGACCAACTTATTCTGATTTTGTTTTTCCAAACTGCTTCTCC
TCTTGGGAAGCGTAAGGAAGCAGCAGCACCCGGCTCAGTGAAATGCACCAGACGGCCGCGCCAGAGCAGC
TCAGGCTCCGGGAGAGGGCAGCGCAGGGCGGCCACTGAGAACCAGCAGGTCGCGCATCCCCCTTACCTCC
CACCCCCCGCCAAGCTCTCCCTCCCAGGATCCTCTCTGGCTCCATCAGTAAGCAAACCCTAGGGGTTCTG
GCGGGGAGAGAGAGGTGGCTCCAGGAAATGGGGGTGTGTCACCAGATAAGGAATGTGCTTAAAAGGAGGT
GGGGGTCAGGCCCAATATCTGGAGACTAGGAGGGAGGAGGCCTAAGGATGGGGCTTTTTGTCACCAGTCA
AACAATATTCTCACTGACTCCGTCCTGGAGTTGGATGAGAGATAATGGCCTTACGTTGTGCCAGGGGAGG
GTCGGGCTGGATTTAGCAAGATTTACCTTCTCCAAAGAGCGGTGCTGCAGTGGCACAGCTGCCCACGGAG
GTGGGGGGGTCACCGTCCCTGGAGGTGATGAAGAACTGTGGGGATGTGGCACTGAGGGACATGGCCAGTG
GGCACGGTGGGTGGGTTGGGGTTG
