>Addgene plasmid #84209 | Rhesus AAVS1-CAG-copGFP | addgene partial sequence | sequence record 165121 | Bglob-pA-R 5'-ttttggcagagggaaaaaga-3'
GAGCCAGGGCATTGGCCACACCAGCCACCACCTTCTGATAGGCAGCCTGCACCTGAGGAGTGAATTCACG
CGTTTAGCGAGATCCGGTGGAGCCGGGTCCGGCGGTGCCGTCCACGGCAGAATTGGACGACTGAGCGCGG
GATCTGGCGAAGGCGATGGGGGTCTTGAAGGCGTGCTGGTACTCCACGATGCCCAGCTCGGTGTTGCTGT
GCAGCTCCTCCACGCGGCGGAAGGCGAACATGGGGCCCCCGTTCTGCAGGATGCTGGGGTGGATGGCGCT
CTTGAAGTGCATGTGGCTGTCCACCACGAAGCTGTAGTAGCCGCCGTCGCGCAGGCTGAAGGTGCGGGCG
AAGCTGCCCACCAGCACGTTATCGCCCATGGGGTGCAGGTGCTCCACGGTGGCGTTGCTGCGGATGATCT
TGTCGGTGAAGATCACGCTGTCCTCGGGGAAGCCGGTGCCCACCACCTTGAAGTCGCCGATCACGCGGCC
GGCCTCGTAGCGGTAGCTGAAGCTCACGTGCAGCACGCCGCCGTCCTCGTACTTCTCGATGCGGGTGTTG
GTGTAGCCGCCGTTGTTGATGGCGTGCAGGAAGGGGTTCTCGTAGCCGCTGGGGTAGGTGCCGAAGTGGT
AGAAGCCGTAGCCCATCACGTGGCTCAGCAGGTAGGGGCTGAAGGTCAGGGCGCCTTTGGTGCTCTTCAT
CTTGTTGGTCATGCGGCCCTGCTTGGGGGTGCCCTCTCCGCCGCCCACCAGCTCGAACTCCACGCCGTTC
AGGGTGCCGGTGATGCGGCACTCGATCTCCATGGCGGGCAGGCCGCTCTCGTCGCTCTCCATGGTTGTAC
ACAATTCTTTGCCAAAATGATGAGACAGCACAATAACCAGCACGTTGCCCAGGAGCTGTAGGAAAA
