>Addgene plasmid #84209 | Rhesus AAVS1-CAG-copGFP | addgene partial sequence | sequence record 165146 | M13pUC-Rev 5'-AGCGGATAACAATTTCACACAGG-3'
ACCATGATTACGCCGCCACCTCCTTCAGGTTCCAGCTTCCTCCAATCCCTCTTCCCCTTGCTCTGTGCTG
TGCGTTGCTGCCCAAGGATGCTCTTTCCAGAGCACTTCCTTCTCGGCGCTGCACCACGTGGTGTCCTCGG
AGCGGATCCTGCCCTTGTCTGGGTCCTCTCCGGGCATCTCTGCTCCCTACCCCAACCCCCATGCCATCTT
CACTCGCTGGGTTCCCTTTTCCCTCTCCTTCTGGGGCCTGTGCCATCTCTCGTTTCTTAGGATGGTCTTC
TCCGTGGGATGCCTCTCCCTTGCGTCCCCACCTCCCCTTCTCGTAGGCCTGCGTCATCACCGTTTTTCCC
GACAACCCCAAAGTCCCTGTCTCCCTGGCTTTAGCCACCTCTCCGCCCTCTTGCTTTCTTTGCCTGGACA
CCCCCTCCTCCTGTGGATTTGGGTCACCTCTCACTTCTTTAATTCGGGCAGCTCCCATACCCCCTTTACC
TCTCTAGTCTGTGCTCGCTCTTCCGGCCCCTGTCACGGCATCTTCCAGGGGTCCCAGAGCTCGGCTGGTC
CTCTTCCTCCAAGCCAGGCCCCCATGGCCACTTCAGGACAAGATCTTGTGTCCCAGAGCCGGGACCACCT
TATATTCCCAGGACCGATTAATATGGCTCTGGTTCTGGGTACTTTTATCTGTACCCTCCACCCCACCGTG
GGGCCACTAGGGACAGGCATAACTTCGTATAGCATACATTATACGAAGTTATCTGACCTCTTCTCTTCCT
CCCACAGGGCCTCGAGAGATCTGGCAGCGGAGAGGGCAGAGGAAGTCTTCTAACATGCGGTGACGTGGAG
GAGAATCCCGGCCCTAGGATGACCGAGTACAAGCCCACGGTGCGCCTCGCCACCCGCGACGACGTCCCCA
GGGCCGTACGCACCCTCGCCGCCGCGTTCG
